>Addgene plasmid #113892 | pHR-CMV-TetO2_EmGFP | addgene full sequence | sequence record 220605 | Addgene NGS Result
CTAGAATTAATTCCGTGTATTCTATAGTGTCACCTAAATCGTATGTGTATGATACATAAGGTTATGTATT
AATTGTAGCCGCGTTCTAACGACAATATGTACAAGCCTAATTGTGTAGCATCTGGCTTACTGAAGCAGAC
CCTATCATCTCTCTCGTAAACTGCCGTCAGAGTCGGTTTGGTTGGACGAACCTTCTGAGTTTCTGGTAAC
GCCGTCCCGCACCCGGAAATGGTCAGCGAACCAATCAGCAGGGTCATCGCTAGCCAGATCCTCTACGCCG
GACGCATCGTGGCCGGCATCACCGGCGCCACAGGTGCGGTTGCTGGCGCCTATATCGCCGACATCACCGA
TGGGGAAGATCGGGCTCGCCACTTCGGGCTCATGAGCGCTTGTTTCGGCGTGGGTATGGTGGCAGGCCCC
GTGGCCGGGGGACTGTTGGGCGCCATCTCCTTGCATGCACCATTCCTTGCGGCGGCGGTGCTCAACGGCC
TCAACCTACTACTGGGCTGCTTCCTAATGCAGGAGTCGCATAAGGGAGAGCGTCGAATGGTGCACTCTCA
GTACAATCTGCTCTGATGCCGCATAGTTAAGCCAGCCCCGACACCCGCCAACACCCGCTGACGCGCCCTG
ACGGGCTTGTCTGCTCCCGGCATCCGCTTACAGACAAGCTGTGACCGTCTCCGGGAGCTGCATGTGTCAG
AGGTTTTCACCGTCATCACCGAAACGCGCGAGACGAAAGGGCCTCGTGATACGCCTATTTTTATAGGTTA
ATGTCATGATAATAATGGTTTCTTAGACGTCAGGTGGCACTTTTCGGGGAAATGTGCGCGGAACCCCTAT
TTGTTTATTTTTCTAAATACATTCAAATATGTATCCGCTCATGAGACAATAACCCTGATAAATGCTTCAA
TAATATTGAAAAAGGAAGAGTATGAGTATTCAACATTTCCGTGTCGCCCTTATTCCCTTTTTTGCGGCAT
TTTGCCTTCCTGTTTTTGCTCACCCAGAAACGCTGGTGAAAGTAAAAGATGCTGAAGATCAGTTGGGTGC
ACGAGTGGGTTACATCGAACTGGATCTCAACAGCGGTAAGATCCTTGAGAGTTTTCGCCCCGAAGAACGT
TTTCCAATGATGAGCACTTTTAAAGTTCTGCTATGTGGCGCGGTATTATCCCGTATTGACGCCGGGCAAG
AGCAACTCGGTCGCCGCATACACTATTCTCAGAATGACTTGGTTGAGTACTCACCAGTCACAGAAAAGCA
TCTTACGGATGGCATGACAGTAAGAGAATTATGCAGTGCTGCCATAACCATGAGTGATAACACTGCGGCC
AACTTACTTCTGACAACGATCGGAGGACCGAAGGAGCTAACCGCTTTTTTGCACAACATGGGGGATCATG
TAACTCGCCTTGATCGTTGGGAACCGGAGCTGAATGAAGCCATACCAAACGACGAGCGTGACACCACGAT
GCCTGTAGCAATGGCAACAACGTTGCGCAAACTATTAACTGGCGAACTACTTACTCTAGCTTCCCGGCAA
CAATTAATAGACTGGATGGAGGCGGATAAAGTTGCAGGACCACTTCTGCGCTCGGCCCTTCCGGCTGGCT
GGTTTATTGCTGATAAATCTGGAGCCGGTGAGCGTGGGTCTCGCGGTATCATTGCAGCACTGGGGCCAGA
TGGTAAGCCCTCCCGTATCGTAGTTATCTACACGACGGGGAGTCAGGCAACTATGGATGAACGAAATAGA
CAGATCGCTGAGATAGGTGCCTCACTGATTAAGCATTGGTAACTGTCAGACCAAGTTTACTCATATATAC
TTTAGATTGATTTAAAACTTCATTTTTAATTTAAAAGGATCTAGGTGAAGATCCTTTTTGATAATCTCAT
GACCAAAATCCCTTAACGTGAGTTTTCGTTCCACTGAGCGTCAGACCCCGTAGAAAAGATCAAAGGATCT
TCTTGAGATCCTTTTTTTCTGCGCGTAATCTGCTGCTTGCAAACAAAAAAACCACCGCTACCAGCGGTGG
TTTGTTTGCCGGATCAAGAGCTACCAACTCTTTTTCCGAAGGTAACTGGCTTCAGCAGAGCGCAGATACC
AAATACTGTTCTTCTAGTGTAGCCGTAGTTAGGCCACCACTTCAAGAACTCTGTAGCACCGCCTACATAC
CTCGCTCTGCTAATCCTGTTACCAGTGGCTGCTGCCAGTGGCGATAAGTCGTGTCTTACCGGGTTGGACT
CAAGACGATAGTTACCGGATAAGGCGCAGCGGTCGGGCTGAACGGGGGGTTCGTGCACACAGCCCAGCTT
GGAGCGAACGACCTACACCGAACTGAGATACCTACAGCGTGAGCTATGAGAAAGCGCCACGCTTCCCGAA
GGGAGAAAGGCGGACAGGTATCCGGTAAGCGGCAGGGTCGGAACAGGAGAGCGCACGAGGGAGCTTCCAG
GGGGAAACGCCTGGTATCTTTATAGTCCTGTCGGGTTTCGCCACCTCTGACTTGAGCGTCGATTTTTGTG
ATGCTCGTCAGGGGGGCGGAGCCTATGGAAAAACGCCAGCAACGCGGCCTTTTTACGGTTCCTGGCCTTT
TGCTGGCCTTTTGCTCACATGTTCTTTCCTGCGTTATCCCCTGATTCTGTGGATAACCGTATTACCGCCT
TTGAGTGAGCTGATACCGCTCGCCGCAGCCGAACGACCGAGCGCAGCGAGTCAGTGAGCGAGGAAGCGGA
AGAGCGCCCAATACGCAAACCGCCTCTCCCCGCGCGTTGGCCGATTCATTAATGCAGCTGTGGAATGTGT
GTCAGTTAGGGTGTGGAAAGTCCCCAGGCTCCCCAGCAGGCAGAAGTATGCAAAGCATGCATCTCAATTA
GTCAGCAACCAGGTGTGGAAAGTCCCCAGGCTCCCCAGCAGGCAGAAGTATGCAAAGCATGCATCTCAAT
TAGTCAGCAACCATAGTCCCGCCCCTAACTCCGCCCATCCCGCCCCTAACTCCGCCCAGTTCCGCCCATT
CTCCGCCCCATGGCTGACTAATTTTTTTTATTTATGCAGAGGCCGAGGCCGCCTCGGCCTCTGAGCTATT
CCAGAAGTAGTGAGGAGGCTTTTTTGGAGGCCTAGGCTTTTGCAAAAAGCTTGGACACAAGACAGGCTTG
CGAGATATGTTTGAGAATACCACTTTATCCCGCGTCAGGGAGAGGCAGTGCGTAAAAAGACGCGGACTCA
TGTGAAATACTGGTTTTTAGTGCGCCAGATCTCTATAATCTCGCGCAACCTATTTTCCCCTCGAACACTT
TTTAAGCCGTAGATAAACAGGCTGGGACACTTCACATGAGCGAAAAATACATCGTCACCTGGGACATGTT
GCAGATCCATGCACGTAAACTCGCAAGCCGACTGATGCCTTCTGAACAATGGAAAGGCATTATTGCCGTA
AGCCGTGGCGGTCTGTACCGGGTGCGTTACTGGCGCGTGAACTGGGTATTCGTCATGTCGATACCGTTTG
TATTTCCAGCTACGATCACGACAACCAGCGCGAGCTTAAAGTGCTGAAACGCGCAGAAGGCGATGGCGAA
GGCTTCATCGTTATTGATGACCTGGTGGATTCCGGTGGTACTGCGGTTGCGATTCGTGAAATGTATCCAA
AAGCGCACTTTGTCACCATCTTCGCAAAACCGGCTGGTCGTCCGCTGGTTGATGACTATGTTGTTGATAT
CCCGCAAGATACCTGGATTGAACAGCCGTGGGATATGGGCGTCGTATTCGTCCCGCCAATCTCCGGTCGC
TAATCTTTTCAACGCCTGGCACTGCCGGGCGTTGTTCTTTTTAACTTCAGGCGGGTTACAATAGTTTCCA
GTAAGTATTCTGGAGGCTGCATCCATGACACAGGCAAACCTGAGCGAAACCCTGTTCAAACCCCGCTTTA
AACATCCTGAAACCTCGACGCTAGTCCGCCGCTTTAATCACGGCGCACAACCGCCTGTGCAGTCGGCCCT
TGATGGTAAAACCATCCCTCACTGGTATCGCATGATTAACCGTCTGATGTGGATCTGGCGCGGCATTGAC
CCACGCGAAATCCTCGACGTCCAGGCACGTATTGTGATGAGCGATGCCGAACGTACCGACGATGATTTAT
ACGATACGGTGATTGGCTACCGTGGCGGCAACTGGATTTATGAGTGGGCCCCGGATCTTTGTGAAGGAAC
CTTACTTCTGTGGTGTGACATAATTGGACAAACTACCTACAGAGATTTAAAGCTCTAAGGTAAATATAAA
ATTTTTAAGTGTATAATGTGTTAAACTACTGATTCTAATTGTTTGTGTATTTTAGATTCCAACCTATGGA
ACTGATGAATGGGAGCAGTGGTGGAATGCCTTTAATGAGGAAAACCTGTTTTGCTCAGAAGAAATGCCAT
CTAGTGATGATGAGGCTACTGCTGACTCTCAACATTCTACTCCTCCAAAAAAGAAGAGAAAGGTAGAAGA
CCCCAAGGACTTTCCTTCAGAATTGCTAAGTTTTTTGAGTCATGCTGTGTTTAGTAATAGAACTCTTGCT
TGCTTTGCTATTTACACCACAAAGGAAAAAGCTGCACTGCTATACAAGAAAATTATGGAAAAATATTCTG
TAACCTTTATAAGTAGGCATAACAGTTATAATCATAACATACTGTTTTTTCTTACTCCACACAGGCATAG
AGTGTCTGCTATTAATAACTATGCTCAAAAATTGTGTACCTTTAGCTTTTTAATTTGTAAAGGGGTTAAT
AAGGAATATTTGATGTATAGTGCCTTGACTAGAGATCATAATCAGCCATACCACATTTGTAGAGGTTTTA
CTTGCTTTAAAAAACCTCCCACACCTCCCCCTGAACCTGAAACATAAAATGAATGCAATTGTTGTTGTTA
ACTTGTTTATTGCAGCTTATAATGGTTACAAATAAAGCAATAGCATCACAAATTTCACAAATAAAGCATT
TTTTTCACTGCATTCTAGTTGTGGTTTGTCCAAACTCATCAATGTATCTTATCATGTCTGGATCAACTGG
ATAACTCAAGCTAACCAAAATCATCCCAAACTTCCCACCCCATACCCTATTACCACTGCCAATTACCTGT
GGTTTCATTTACTCTAAACCTGTGATTCCTCTGAATTATTTTCATTTTAAAGAAATTGTATTTGTTAAAT
ATGTACTACAAACTTAGTAGTTGGAAGGGCTAATTCACTCCCAAAGAAGACAAGATATCCTTGATCTGTG
GATCTACCACACACAAGGCTACTTCCCTGATTAGCAGAACTACACACCAGGGCCAGGGGTCAGATATCCA
CTGACCTTTGGATGGTGCTACAAGCTAGTACCAGTTGAGCCAGATAAGGTAGAAGAGGCCAATAAAGGAG
AGAACACCAGCTTGTTACACCCTGTGAGCCTGCATGGGATGGATGACCCGGAGAGAGAAGTGTTAGAGTG
GAGGTTTGACAGCCGCCTAGCATTTCATCACGTGGCCCGAGAGCTGCATCCGGAGTACTTCAAGAACTGC
TGATATCGAGCTTGCTACAAGGGACTTTCCGCTGGGGACTTTCCAGGGAGGCGTGGCCTGGGCGGGACTG
GGGAGTGGCGAGCCCTCAGATCCTGCATATAAGCAGCTGCTTTTTGCCTGTACTGGGTCTCTCTGGTTAG
ACCAGATCTGAGCCTGGGAGCTCTCTGGCTAACTAGGGAACCCACTGCTTAAGCCTCAATAAAGCTTGCC
TTGAGTGCTTCAAGTAGTGTGTGCCCGTCTGTTGTGTGACTCTGGTAACTAGAGATCCCTCAGACCCTTT
TAGTCAGTGTGGAAAATCTCTAGCAGTGGCGCCCGAACAGGGACTTGAAAGCGAAAGGGAAACCAGAGGA
GCTCTCTCGACGCAGGACTCGGCTTGCTGAAGCGCGCACGGCAAGAGGCGAGGGGCGGCGACTGGTGAGT
ACGCCAAAAATTTTGACTAGCGGAGGCTAGAAGGAGAGAGATGGGTGCGAGAGCGTCAGTATTAAGCGGG
GGAGAATTAGATCGCGATGGGAAAAAATTCGGTTAAGGCCAGGGGGAAAGAAAAAATATAAATTAAAACA
TATAGTATGGGCAAGCAGGGAGCTAGAACGATTCGCAGTTAATCCTGGCCTGTTAGAAACATCAGAAGGC
TGTAGACAAATACTGGGACAGCTACAACCATCCCTTCAGACAGGATCAGAAGAACTTAGATCATTATATA
ATACAGTAGCAACCCTCTATTGTGTGCATCAAAGGATAGAGATAAAAGACACCAAGGAAGCTTTAGACAA
GATAGAGGAAGAGCAAAACAAAAGTAAGACCACCGCACAGCAAGCGGCCGGCCGCTGATCTTCAGACCTG
GAGGAGGAGATATGAGGGACAATTGGAGAAGTGAATTATATAAATATAAAGTAGTAAAAATTGAACCATT
AGGAGTAGCACCCACCAAGGCAAAGAGAAGAGTGGTGCAGAGAGAAAAAAGAGCAGTGGGAATAGGAGCT
TTGTTCCTTGGGTTCTTGGGAGCAGCAGGAAGCACTATGGGCGCAGCGTCAATGACGCTGACGGTACAGG
CCAGACAATTATTGTCTGGTATAGTGCAGCAGCAGAACAATTTGCTGAGGGCTATTGAGGCGCAACAGCA
TCTGTTGCAACTCACAGTCTGGGGCATCAAGCAGCTCCAGGCAAGAATCCTGGCTGTGGAAAGATACCTA
AAGGATCAACAGCTCCTGGGGATTTGGGGTTGCTCTGGAAAACTCATTTGCACCACTGCTGTGCCTTGGA
ATGCTAGTTGGAGTAATAAATCTCTGGAACAGATTTGGAATCACACGACCTGGATGGAGTGGGACAGAGA
AATTAACAATTACACAAGCTTAATACACTCCTTAATTGAAGAATCGCAAAACCAGCAAGAAAAGAATGAA
CAAGAATTATTGGAATTAGATAAATGGGCAAGTTTGTGGAATTGGTTTAACATAACAAATTGGCTGTGGT
ATATAAAATTATTCATAATGATAGTAGGAGGCTTGGTAGGTTTAAGAATAGTTTTTGCTGTACTTTCTAT
AGTGAATAGAGTTAGGCAGGGATATTCACCATTATCGTTTCAGACCCACCTCCCAACCCCGAGGGGACCC
GACAGGCCCGAAGGAATAGAAGAAGAAGGTGGAGAGAGAGACAGAGACAGATCCATTCGATTAGTGAACG
GATCTCGACGGTATCGCCAAATGGCAGTATTCATCCACAATTTTAAAAGAAAAGGGGGGATTGGGGGGTA
CAGTGCAGGGGAAAGAATAGTAGACATAATAGCAACAGACATACAAACTAAAGAATTACAAAAACAAATT
ACAAAAATTCAAAATTTTCGGGTTTATTACAGGGACAGCAGAGATCCAGTTTGGATCGATAAGCTTGATA
TCGAATTGCTGCAGCCCCGATAGTCGACTACATTTATATTGGCTCATGTCCAATATGACCGCCATGTTGA
CATTGATTATTGACTAGTTATTAATAGTAATCAATTACGGGGTCATTAGTTCATAGCCCATATATGGAGT
TCCGCGTTACATAACTTACGGTAAATGGCCCGCCTGGCTGACCGCCCAACGACCCCCGCCCATTGACGTC
AATAATGACGTATGTTCCCATAGTAACGCCAATAGGGACTTTCCATTGACGTCAATGGGTGGAGTATTTA
CGGTAAACTGCCCACTTGGCAGTACATCAAGTGTATCATATGCCAAGTCCGCCCCCTATTGACGTCAATG
ACGGTAAATGGCCCGCCTGGCATTATGCCCAGTACATGACCTTACGGGACTTTCCTACTTGGCAGTACAT
CTACGTATTAGTCATCGCTATTACCATGGTGATGCGGTTTTGGCAGTACACCAATGGGCGTGGATAGCGG
TTTGACTCACGGGGATTTCCAAGTCTCCACCCCATTGACGTCAATGGGAGTTTGTTTTGGCACCAAAATC
AACGGGACTTTCCAAAATGTCGTAATAACCCCGCCCCGTTGACGCAAATGGGCGGTAGGCGTGTACGGTG
GGAGGTCTATATAAGCAGAGCTCTCCCTATCAGTGATAGAGATCTCCCTATCAGTGATAGAGATCGTCGT
CGTGCTCGTTTAGTGAACCGTCTGATCTCAACAAGCTGTCTAGAGAATTCGCCACCATGGTGAGCAAGGG
CGAGGAGCTGTTCACCGGGGTGGTGCCCATCCTGGTCGAGCTGGACGGCGACGTAAACGGCCACAAGTTC
AGCGTGTCCGGCGAGGGCGAGGGCGATGCCACCTACGGCAAGCTGACCCTGAAGTTCATCTGCACCACCG
GCAAGCTGCCCGTGCCCTGGCCCACCCTCGTGACCACCTTGACCTACGGCGTGCAGTGCTTCGCCCGCTA
CCCCGACCACATGAAGCAGCACGACTTCTTCAAGTCCGCCATGCCCGAAGGCTACGTCCAGGAGCGCACC
ATCTTCTTCAAGGACGACGGCAACTACAAGACCCGCGCCGAGGTGAAGTTCGAGGGCGACACCCTGGTGA
ACCGCATCGAGCTGAAGGGCATCGACTTCAAGGAGGACGGCAACATCCTGGGGCACAAGCTGGAGTACAA
CTACAACAGCCACAAGGTCTATATCACCGCCGACAAGCAGAAGAACGGCATCAAGGTGAACTTCAAGACC
CGCCACAACATCGAGGACGGCAGCGTGCAGCTCGCCGACCACTACCAGCAGAACACCCCCATCGGCGACG
GCCCCGTGCTGCTGCCCGACAACCACTACCTGAGCACCCAGTCCGCCCTGAGCAAAGACCCCAACGAGAA
GCGCGATCACATGGTCCTGCTGGAGTTCGTGACCGCCGCCGGGATCACTCTCGGCATGGACGAGCTGTAC
AAGTAATGACTCGAGGACTCTTGAGTCGAGCTGCAGGCATGCAAGCTTGATATCGTACGTATCGATAATC
AACCTCTGGATTACAAAATTTGTGAAAGATTGACTGGTATTCTTAACTATGTTGCTCCTTTTACGCTATG
TGGATACGCTGCTTTAATGCCTTTGTATCATGCTATTGCTTCCCGTATGGCTTTCATTTTCTCCTCCTTG
TATAAATCCTGGTTGCTGTCTCTTTATGAGGAGTTGTGGCCCGTTGTCAGGCAACGTGGCGTGGTGTGCA
CTGTGTTTGCTGACGCAACCCCCACTGGTTGGGGCATTGCCACCACCTGTCAGCTCCTTTCCGGGACTTT
CGCTTTCCCCCTCCCTATTGCCACGGCGGAACTCATCGCCGCCTGCCTTGCCCGCTGCTGGACAGGGGCT
CGGCTGTTGGGCACTGACAATTCCGTGGTGTTGTCGGGGAAATCATCGTCCTTTCCTTGGCTGCTCGCCT
GTGTTGCCACCTGGATTCTGCGCGGGACGTCCTTCTGCTACGTCCCTTCGGCCCTCAATCCAGCGGACCT
TCCTTCCCGCGGCCTGCTGCCGGCTCTGCGGCCTCTTCCGCGTCTTCGCCTTCGCCCTCAGACGAGTCGG
ATCTCCCTTTGGGCCGCCTCCCCGCATCGATACCGTCGTCCACGAGGGAATTAATTCGAGCTCCGTACCT
TTAAGACCAATGACTTACAAGGCAGCTGTAGATCTTAGCCACTTTTTAAAAGAAAAGGGGGGACTGGAAG
GGCTAATTCACTCCCAACGAAGACAAGATCTGCTTTTTGCTTGTACTGGGTCTCTCTGGTTAGACCAGAT
CTGAGCCTGGGAGCTCTCTGGCTAACTAGGGAACCCACTGCTTAAGCCTCAATAAAGCTTGCCTTGAGTG
CTTCAAGTAGTGTGTGCCCGTCTGTTGTGTGACTCTGGTAACTAGAGATCCCTCAGACCCTTTTAGTCAG
TGTGGAAAATCTCTAGCAGCAA
Features (pLannotate 1.2.2; 34 found; start..end, strand, type, name):
     21..39      -  promoter       SP6 promoter: promoter for bacteriophage SP6 RNA polymerase
    267..546     +  CDS            TcR (fragment): tetracycline efflux protein; tet; confers resistance to tetracycline
    547..595     -  misc_feature   bom (fragment): basis of mobility region from pBR322
    697..732     -  CDS            rop (fragment): Rop protein, which maintains plasmids at low copy number; rop
    827..931     +  promoter       AmpR promoter: bla
    932..1792    +  CDS            AmpR: β-lactamase; bla; confers resistance to ampicillin, carbenicillin, and related antibiotics
   1963..2551    +  rep_origin     ori: high-copy-number ColE1/pMB1/pBR322/pUC origin of replication
   2734..2790    +  CDS            lacI (fragment): lac repressor; lacI; The lac repressor binds to the lac operator to inhibit transcription in E. coli. This inhibition can be relieved by adding lactose or isopropyl-β-D-thiogalactopyranoside (IPTG).
   2797..3126    +  promoter       SV40 promoter: SV40 enhancer and early promoter
   3326..3445    +  CDS            gpt (fragment): XGPT_ECOLI - Also known as gpp, gxu. Experimental evidence at protein level: Swiss-Prot protein existence level 1. Purine salvage pathway enzyme that catalyzes the transfer of the ribosyl-5-phosphate group from 5-phospho-alpha-D-ribose 1- diphosphate (PRPP) to the N9 position of the 6-oxopurines guanine and xanthine to form the corresponding ribonucleotides GMP (guanosine 5'- monophosphate) and XMP (xanthosine 5'-monophosphate), with the release of PPi. To a lesser extent, also acts on hypoxanthine (PubMed:9100006, PubMed:3886014). Does not ribophosphorylate adenine (PubMed:3886014). From Esch
   3445..3780    +  CDS            gpt (fragment): XGPT_ECOLI - Also known as gpp, gxu. Experimental evidence at protein level: Swiss-Prot protein existence level 1. Purine salvage pathway enzyme that catalyzes the transfer of the ribosyl-5-phosphate group from 5-phospho-alpha-D-ribose 1- diphosphate (PRPP) to the N9 position of the 6-oxopurines guanine and xanthine to form the corresponding ribonucleotides GMP (guanosine 5'- monophosphate) and XMP (xanthosine 5'-monophosphate), with the release of PPi. To a lesser extent, also acts on hypoxanthine (PubMed:9100006, PubMed:3886014). Does not ribophosphorylate adenine (PubMed:3886014). From Esch
   3875..4180    +  CDS            frsA (fragment): FRSA_ECOLI - Also known as yafA. Experimental evidence at protein level: Swiss-Prot protein existence level 1. Catalyzes the hydrolysis of esters (PubMed:15808744). Displays esterase activity toward pNP-butyrate (PubMed:15808744). May stimulate mixed-acid fermentation by acting as a fermentation/respiration switch that down-regulates respiration and up- regulates fermentation rates (PubMed:15169777). From Escherichia coli (strain K12).
   4184..4258    +  CDS            small t antigen (fragment): SV40 (simian virus 40) small t antigen
   4260..4325    +  intron         small t intron: SV40 (simian virus 40) small t antigen intron
   4455..4475    +  CDS            SV40 NLS: nuclear localization signal of SV40 (simian virus 40) large T antigen
   4794..4877    +  CDS            large T antigen (fragment): large T antigen from SV40 (simian virus 40)
   4900..5034    +  polyA_signal   SV40 poly(A) signal: SV40 polyadenylation signal
   5201..5530    +  CDS            nef (fragment): NEF_HV1BR - Experimental evidence at protein level: Swiss-Prot protein existence level 1. Extracellular Nef protein targets CD4(+) T-lymphocytes for apoptosis by interacting with CXCR4 surface receptors (PubMed:14990729). From Human immunodeficiency virus type 1 group M subtype B (isolate BRU/LAI) (HIV-1).
   5578..5835    +  LTR            5' LTR (truncated): truncated 5' long terminal repeat (LTR) from HIV-1
   5882..6007    +  misc_feature   HIV-1 Ψ: packaging signal of human immunodeficiency virus type 1
   5991..6329    +  CDS            HIV-1 gag (fragment): gag protein from human immunodeficiency virus 1; gag
   6504..6737    +  misc_feature   RRE: The Rev response element (RRE) of HIV-1 allows for Rev-dependent mRNA export from the nucleus to the cytoplasm.
   7114..7214    +  CDS            Rev (fragment): human immunodeficiency virus 1 (HIV-1) Rev protein; rev; enhances nuclear export of unspliced and incompletely spliced viral mRNAs
   7251..7368    +  misc_feature   cPPT/CTS: central polypurine tract and central termination sequence of HIV-1
   7405..7437    -  misc_feature   MCS (fragment): pBluescript multiple cloning site
   7489..7868    +  enhancer       CMV enhancer: human cytomegalovirus immediate early enhancer
   7870..8069    +  promoter       CMV promoter: human cytomegalovirus (CMV) immediate early promoter
   8074..8093    +  promoter       PLtetO-1 promoter (fragment): modified phage lambda PL promoter with tet operator sites (Lutz and Bujard, 1997)
   8095..8114    +  promoter       PLtetO-1 promoter (fragment): modified phage lambda PL promoter with tet operator sites (Lutz and Bujard, 1997)
   8124..8147    +  promoter       tight TRE promoter (fragment): Tet-responsive promoter PTight, consisting of seven tet operator sequences followed by the minimal CMV promoter
   8177..8893    +  CDS            Emerald: Emerald is a basic (constitutively fluorescent) green fluorescent protein published in 1998, derived from Aequorea victoria. It is reported to be a very rapidly-maturing weak dimer.
   8957..9545    +  misc_feature   WPRE: woodchuck hepatitis virus posttranscriptional regulatory element
   9585..9653    +  CDS            nef (fragment): NEF_HV1Z2 - Experimental evidence at protein level: Swiss-Prot protein existence level 1. Extracellular Nef protein targets CD4(+) T-lymphocytes for apoptosis by interacting with CXCR4 surface receptors. From Human immunodeficiency virus type 1 group M subtype D (isolate Z2/CDC-Z34) (HIV-1).
   9655..9888    +  LTR            3' LTR (ΔU3): self-inactivating 3' long terminal repeat (LTR) from HIV-1
