[The description below was written by a language model from this plasmid's Addgene catalogue record and pLannotate feature annotations shown in this document.]
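Description:
pHR-CMV-TetO2_EmGFP is an HIV-1-derived lentiviral transfer plasmid of about 9.9 kb, built on the pHR-CMV-TetO2 backbone for constitutive or tetracycline-inducible expression of cytosolic Emerald GFP in mammalian cells. In bacteria it is maintained through a high-copy ColE1/pUC-type origin and selected with ampicillin via the bla gene. The backbone also carries remnants of older vector lineages: fragments of TcR, bom, rop and lacI, and an SV40 promoter followed by gpt fragments, SV40 small t intron sequence and an SV40 poly(A) signal. These lie outside the LTR-flanked region and are not part of the payload.

The packaged viral genome is bounded by an annotated truncated 5' LTR and a self-inactivating ΔU3 3' LTR, and contains the Ψ packaging signal with adjoining gag sequence, the RRE for Rev-dependent nuclear export, and the cPPT/CTS element that aids nuclear import of the proviral DNA. The expression cassette uses the CMV immediate-early enhancer and promoter followed by two tet operator sites, which the annotation software picked up as short fragments of tet-responsive promoters. In cells that express the Tet repressor, transcription should be held off until tetracycline or doxycycline is added, whereas in cells lacking the repressor the promoter is expected to act constitutively. The Emerald coding sequence was cloned between retained EcoRI and XhoI sites and is followed by a WPRE, which enhances transcript stability and expression.

No drug resistance marker for mammalian cells is listed, and EmGFP fluorescence itself serves to identify or sort transduced cells. The plasmid belongs to a vector suite developed for lentiviral transduction of mammalian cells for large-scale protein production. It would suit use as a fluorescent control for transduction efficiency and induction, though the record does not state this role.
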