Addgene plasmid #113892: pHR-CMV-TetO2_EmGFP
Purpose: Mammalian (inducible) expression of cytosolic EmGFP
Depositing lab: A. Radu Aricescu. Depositing organization: University of Oxford. Publication: Lentiviral transduction of mammalian cells for fast, scalable and high-level production of soluble and membrane proteins. Elegheert J, Behiels E, Bishop B, Scott S, Woolley RE, Griffiths SC, Byrne EFX, Chang VT, Stuart DI, Jones EY, Siebold C, Aricescu AR. Nat Protoc. 2018 Nov 19. pii: 10.1038/s41596-018-0075-9. doi: 10.1038/s41596-018-0075-9. PubMed 30455477.
Backbone
  Vector backbone: pHR-CMV-TetO2
  Vector type: Lentiviral
  Selectable markers: EmGFP
Growth in bacteria
  Bacterial resistance: Ampicillin, 100 μg/mL
  Growth temperature: 37°C
  Growth strain: NEB Stable
  Copy number: High Copy
Gene/Insert
  Gene/Insert name: Emerald GFP
  Insert size (bp): 735
  Promoter: CMV-MIE-TetO2
  Cloning method: Restriction Enzyme; 5′ cloning site EcoRI (not destroyed); 3′ cloning site XhoI (not destroyed)
  Sequencing primers: 5′ CGTCGTCGTGCTCGTTTAGTG; 3′ CATTAAAGCAGCGTATCCACATAGC
Terms and licenses: Academic/Nonprofit Terms; Industry Terms: Not Available to Industry
How to cite: pHR-CMV-TetO2_EmGFP was a gift from A. Radu Aricescu (Addgene plasmid # 113892 ; http://n2t.net/addgene:113892 ; RRID:Addgene_113892)
